Addgene plasmid #42008: pmyc-GFP-TNRC6A-(716-924)
Depositing lab: Kumiko Ui-Tei. Depositing organization: The University of Tokyo. Publication: Human TNRC6A is an Argonaute-navigator protein for microRNA-mediated gene silencing in the nucleus. Nishi K, Nishi A, Nagasawa T, Ui-Tei K. RNA. 2013 Jan;19(1):17-35. doi: 10.1261/rna.034769.112. Epub 2012 Nov 13. PubMed 23150874.
Backbone
  Vector backbone: pcDNA3.1
  Backbone size w/o insert (bp): 5338
  Total vector size (bp): 6739
  Vector type: Mammalian Expression
  Selectable markers: Neomycin (select with G418)
Growth in bacteria
  Bacterial resistance: Ampicillin, 100 μg/mL
  Growth temperature: 37°C
  Growth strain: DH5alpha
  Copy number: High Copy
Gene/Insert
  Gene/Insert name: TNRC6A (alt name: GW182)
  Species: H. sapiens (human)
  Mutation: contain aa716-924
  GenBank ID: AAK62026.1
  Entrez Gene: TNRC6A (a.k.a. CAGH26, FAME6, GW1, GW182, TNRC6)
  Promoter: CMV
  Tag / fusion protein: Myc (N terminal on insert); EGFP (N terminal on insert)
  Cloning method: Restriction Enzyme; 5′ cloning site NheI (not destroyed); 3′ cloning site XbaI (not destroyed)
  Sequencing primers: 5′ CGCAAATGGGCGGTAGGCGTG
Terms and licenses: Academic/Nonprofit Terms; Industry Terms: Not Available to Industry
How to cite: pmyc-GFP-TNRC6A-(716-924) was a gift from Kumiko Ui-Tei (Addgene plasmid # 42008 ; http://n2t.net/addgene:42008 ; RRID:Addgene_42008)
