[The description below was written by a language model from this plasmid's Addgene catalogue record and pLannotate feature annotations shown in this document.]
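Description:
pmyc-GFP-TNRC6A-(716-924) is a mammalian expression plasmid built on the pcDNA3.1 backbone, with a total size of about 6.7 kb. It is maintained in E. coli through a high-copy ColE1/pUC-type origin and an ampicillin resistance gene (β-lactamase with its own promoter). It also carries an f1 phage origin, which is standard in this backbone. For selection in mammalian cells, an SV40 early promoter drives a neomycin phosphotransferase gene followed by an SV40 polyadenylation signal, allowing G418 selection of stable transfectants. The short bom, HIV-1 LTR, ble, lacI and lac promoter/operator fragments picked up by the automated annotation appear to be backbone remnants or short sequence matches rather than functional parts of the design.

The expression cassette uses the human CMV immediate-early enhancer and promoter, with a T7 promoter just downstream, and ends in the bovine growth hormone polyadenylation signal. The encoded protein is a fusion of an N-terminal Myc epitope and EGFP to a fragment of human TNRC6A (GW182) spanning amino acids 716–924, cloned between NheI and XbaI sites. The feature table annotates EGFP and the TNRC6A fragment in tandem. The Myc tag is listed only in the catalogue fields, and presumably lies in the short stretch upstream of EGFP. TNRC6A is an Argonaute-associated scaffold protein in miRNA- and siRNA-mediated silencing. The associated study concerns its role in directing Argonaute to the nucleus. This truncation is therefore most likely one of a deletion series used to follow the localisation of a defined TNRC6A region by GFP fluorescence and to detect or immunoprecipitate it through the Myc tag, although the record does not state the specific function of residues 716–924.
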