Features (pLannotate 1.2.2; 21 found; start..end, strand, type, name):
     28..80      -  misc_feature   bom (fragment): basis of mobility region from pBR322
    235..614     +  enhancer       CMV enhancer: human cytomegalovirus immediate early enhancer
    615..818     +  promoter       CMV promoter: human cytomegalovirus (CMV) immediate early promoter
    814..847     +  LTR            5' LTR (truncated) (fragment): truncated 5' long terminal repeat (LTR) from HIV-1
    863..881     +  promoter       T7 promoter: promoter for bacteriophage T7 RNA polymerase
    949..1665    +  CDS            EGFP: EGFP is a basic (constitutively fluorescent) green fluorescent protein published in 1996, derived from Aequorea victoria. It is reported to be a rapidly-maturing weak dimer with moderate acid sensitivity.
   1672..2298    +  CDS            TNRC6A (fragment): TNR6A_HUMAN - Also known as CAGH26, KIAA1460, TNRC6. Experimental evidence at protein level: Swiss-Prot protein existence level 1. Plays a role in RNA-mediated gene silencing by both micro- RNAs (miRNAs) and short interfering RNAs (siRNAs). Required for miRNA- dependent repression of translation and for siRNA-dependent endonucleolytic cleavage of complementary mRNAs by argonaute family proteins. As a scaffolding protein, associates with argonaute proteins bound to partially complementary mRNAs, and can simultaneously recruit CCR4-NOT and PAN deadenylase complexes. From Homo sapiens (Human).
   2339..2563    +  polyA_signal   bGH poly(A) signal: bovine growth hormone polyadenylation signal
   2567..2588    +  promoter       SV40 promoter (fragment): SV40 enhancer and early promoter
   2609..3037    +  rep_origin     f1 ori (sequence partly withheld): f1 bacteriophage origin of replication; arrow indicates direction of (+) strand synthesis
   3051..3380    +  promoter       SV40 promoter: SV40 enhancer and early promoter
   3447..4238    +  CDS            neo: KKA2_KLEPN - Also known as kan, nptII. Experimental evidence at protein level: Swiss-Prot protein existence level 1. Resistance to kanamycin, neomycin, paromomycin, ribostamycin, butirosin and gentamicin B. From Klebsiella pneumoniae.
   4262..4420    +  CDS            ble (fragment): BLE_KLEPN - Experimental evidence at protein level: Swiss-Prot protein existence level 1. Binding protein with a strong affinity to the bleomycin family of antibiotics. Binds to CL990; an antimitotic-antibiotic compound. From Klebsiella pneumoniae.
   4415..4536    +  polyA_signal   SV40 poly(A) signal: SV40 polyadenylation signal
   4609..4625    -  protein_bind   lac operator: The lac repressor binds to the lac operator to inhibit transcription in E. coli. This inhibition can be relieved by adding lactose or isopropyl-β-D-thiogalactopyranoside (IPTG). lac repressor encoded by lacI
   4633..4663    -  promoter       lac promoter: promoter for the E. coli lac operon
   4678..4699    -  protein_bind   CAP binding site: CAP binding activates transcription in the presence of cAMP. E. coli catabolite activator protein
   4712..4804    -  CDS            lacI (fragment): lac repressor; lacI; The lac repressor binds to the lac operator to inhibit transcription in E. coli. This inhibition can be relieved by adding lactose or isopropyl-β-D-thiogalactopyranoside (IPTG).
   4987..5572    -  rep_origin     ori: high-copy-number ColE1/pMB1/pBR322/pUC origin of replication
   5743..6603    -  CDS            AmpR: β-lactamase; bla; confers resistance to ampicillin, carbenicillin, and related antibiotics
   6604..6708    -  promoter       AmpR promoter: bla
>Addgene plasmid #42008 | pmyc-GFP-TNRC6A-(716-924) | depositor full sequence | sequence record 56749 | pmyc-GFP-TNRC6A-(716-924) sequence 6739 bps
GACGGATCGGGAGATCTCCCGATCCCCTATGGTGCACTCTCAGTACAATCTGCTCTGATGCCGCATAGTT
AAGCCAGTATCTGCTCCCTGCTTGTGTGTTGGAGGTCGCTGAGTAGTGCGCGAGCAAAATTTAAGCTACA
ACAAGGCAAGGCTTGACCGACAATTGCATGAAGAATCTGCTTAGGGTTAGGCGTTTTGCGCTGCTTCGCG
ATGTACGGGCCAGATATACGCGTTGACATTGATTATTGACTAGTTATTAATAGTAATCAATTACGGGGTC
ATTAGTTCATAGCCCATATATGGAGTTCCGCGTTACATAACTTACGGTAAATGGCCCGCCTGGCTGACCG
CCCAACGACCCCCGCCCATTGACGTCAATAATGACGTATGTTCCCATAGTAACGCCAATAGGGACTTTCC
ATTGACGTCAATGGGTGGAGTATTTACGGTAAACTGCCCACTTGGCAGTACATCAAGTGTATCATATGCC
AAGTACGCCCCCTATTGACGTCAATGACGGTAAATGGCCCGCCTGGCATTATGCCCAGTACATGACCTTA
TGGGACTTTCCTACTTGGCAGTACATCTACGTATTAGTCATCGCTATTACCATGGTGATGCGGTTTTGGC
AGTACATCAATGGGCGTGGATAGCGGTTTGACTCACGGGGATTTCCAAGTCTCCACCCCATTGACGTCAA
TGGGAGTTTGTTTTGGCACCAAAATCAACGGGACTTTCCAAAATGTCGTAACAACTCCGCCCCATTGACG
CAAATGGGCGGTAGGCGTGTACGGTGGGAGGTCTATATAAGCAGAGCTCTCTGGCTAACTAGAGAACCCA
CTGCTTACTGGCTTATCGAAATTAATACGACTCACTATAGGGAGACCCAAGCTGGCTAGCCCACCAATGG
AACAAAAACTCATCTCAGAAGAGGATCTGTCCGGCGGCATGGTGAGCAAGGGCGAGGAGCTGTTCACCGG
GGTGGTGCCCATCCTGGTCGAGCTGGACGGCGACGTAAACGGCCACAAGTTCAGCGTGTCCGGCGAGGGC
GAGGGCGATGCCACCTACGGCAAGCTGACCCTGAAGTTCATCTGCACCACCGGCAAGCTGCCCGTGCCCT
GGCCCACCCTCGTGACCACCCTGACCTACGGCGTGCAGTGCTTCAGCCGCTACCCCGACCACATGAAGCA
GCACGACTTCTTCAAGTCCGCCATGCCCGAAGGCTACGTCCAGGAGCGCACCATCTTCTTCAAGGACGAC
GGCAACTACAAGACCCGCGCCGAGGTGAAGTTCGAGGGCGACACCCTGGTGAACCGCATCGAGCTGAAGG
GCATCGACTTCAAGGAGGACGGCAACATCCTGGGGCACAAGCTGGAGTACAACTACAACAGCCACAACGT
CTATATCATGGCCGACAAGCAGAAGAACGGCATCAAGGTGAACTTCAAGATCCGCCACAACATCGAGGAC
GGCAGCGTGCAGCTCGCCGACCACTACCAGCAGAACACCCCCATCGGCGACGGCCCCGTGCTGCTGCCCG
ACAACCACTACCTGAGCACCCAGTCCGCCCTGAGCAAAGACCCCAACGAGAAGCGCGATCACATGGTCCT
GCTGGAGTTCGTGACCGCCGCCGGGATCACTCTCGGCATGGACGAGCTGTACAAGAAGCTTGGCTGGCTG
GGGGGACCTATACCAGCCCCAGCAAAAGAAGAAGAACCCACAGGCTGGGAGGAACCATCCCCAGAATCTA
TACGTCGCAAAATGGAGATTGATGATGGAACTTCAGCTTGGGGAGATCCAAGCAAATACAACTACAAAAA
TGTGAACATGTGGAACAAAAACGTCCCAAATGGCAACAGCCGTTCAGACCAGCAAGCACAGGTACATCAG
CTGCTAACGCCTGCAAGTGCCATCTCAAACAAAGAGGCAAGCAGTGGCTCTGGCTGGGGTGAGCCCTGGG
GGGAGCCTTCTACTCCAGCCACAACTGTGGATAATGGTACTTCAGCATGGGGTAAGCCCATAGACAGTGG
TCCCAGCTGGGGGGAACCCATTGCTGCGGCATCCAGCACATCCACGTGGGGCTCCAGCTCTGTTGGTCCA
CAAGCATTAAGCAAATCTGGGCCAAAATCTATGCAAGATGGCTGGTGTGGTGATGATATGCCATTGCCTG
GAAATCGCCCCACTGGCTGGGAAGAGGAAGAGGATGTGGAGATTGGAATGTGGAATAGTAATTCATCTCA
AGAGCTTAACTCATCTTTAAATTGGCCACCATATACAAAGAAAATGTCATCGAAGGGTTAGTCTAGAGGG
CCCGTTTAAACCCGCTGATCAGCCTCGACTGTGCCTTCTAGTTGCCAGCCATCTGTTGTTTGCCCCTCCC
CCGTGCCTTCCTTGACCCTGGAAGGTGCCACTCCCACTGTCCTTTCCTAATAAAATGAGGAAATTGCATC
GCATTGTCTGAGTAGGTGTCATTCTATTCTGGGGGGTGGGGTGGGGCAGGACAGCAAGGGGGAGGATTGG
GAAGACAATAGCAGGCATGCTGGGGATGCGGTGGGCTCTATGGCTTCTGAGGCGGAAAGAACCAGCTGGG
GCTCTAGGGGGTATCCCC
[124 nt withheld, positions 2609-2732]
C
[91 nt withheld, positions 2734-2824]
A
[49 nt withheld, positions 2826-2874]
CCTTTGACGTTGGAGTCCACGTTCTTT
[37 nt withheld, positions 2902-2938]
ACCCTATCTCGGTCTATTCTTTTGATTTATAAGGGATTTTGCCGATTTCGGCCTATTGGTTAAAAAATGA
GCTGATTTAACAAAAATTTAACGCGAATTAATTCTGTGGAATGTGTGTCAGTTAGGGTGTGGAAAGTCCC
CAGGCTCCCCAGCAGGCAGAAGTATGCAAAGCATGCATCTCAATTAGTCAGCAACCAGGTGTGGAAAGTC
CCCAGGCTCCCCAGCAGGCAGAAGTATGCAAAGCATGCATCTCAATTAGTCAGCAACCATAGTCCCGCCC
CTAACTCCGCCCATCCCGCCCCTAACTCCGCCCAGTTCCGCCCATTCTCCGCCCCATGGCTGACTAATTT
TTTTTATTTATGCAGAGGCCGAGGCCGCCTCTGCCTCTGAGCTATTCCAGAAGTAGTGAGGAGGCTTTTT
TGGAGGCCTAGGCTTTTGCAAAAAGCTCCCGGGAGCTTGTATATCCATTTTCGGATCTGATCAAGAGACA
GGATGAGGATCGTTTCGCATGATTGAACAAGATGGATTGCACGCAGGTTCTCCGGCCGCTTGGGTGGAGA
GGCTATTCGGCTATGACTGGGCACAACAGACAATCGGCTGCTCTGATGCCGCCGTGTTCCGGCTGTCAGC
GCAGGGGCGCCCGGTTCTTTTTGTCAAGACCGACCTGTCCGGTGCCCTGAATGAACTGCAGGACGAGGCA
GCGCGGCTATCGTGGCTGGCCACGACGGGCGTTCCTTGCGCAGCTGTGCTCGACGTTGTCACTGAAGCGG
GAAGGGACTGGCTGCTATTGGGCGAAGTGCCGGGGCAGGATCTCCTGTCATCTCACCTTGCTCCTGCCGA
GAAAGTATCCATCATGGCTGATGCAATGCGGCGGCTGCATACGCTTGATCCGGCTACCTGCCCATTCGAC
CACCAAGCGAAACATCGCATCGAGCGAGCACGTACTCGGATGGAAGCCGGTCTTGTCGATCAGGATGATC
TGGACGAAGAGCATCAGGGGCTCGCGCCAGCCGAACTGTTCGCCAGGCTCAAGGCGCGCATGCCCGACGG
CGAGGATCTCGTCGTGACCCATGGCGATGCCTGCTTGCCGAATATCATGGTGGAAAATGGCCGCTTTTCT
GGATTCATCGACTGTGGCCGGCTGGGTGTGGCGGACCGCTATCAGGACATAGCGTTGGCTACCCGTGATA
TTGCTGAAGAGCTTGGCGGCGAATGGGCTGACCGCTTCCTCGTGCTTTACGGTATCGCCGCTCCCGATTC
GCAGCGCATCGCCTTCTATCGCCTTCTTGACGAGTTCTTCTGAGCGGGACTCTGGGGTTCGAAATGACCG
ACCAAGCGACGCCCAACCTGCCATCACGAGATTTCGATTCCACCGCCGCCTTCTATGAAAGGTTGGGCTT
CGGAATCGTTTTCCGGGACGCCGGCTGGATGATCCTCCAGCGCGGGGATCTCATGCTGGAGTTCTTCGCC
CACCCCAACTTGTTTATTGCAGCTTATAATGGTTACAAATAAAGCAATAGCATCACAAATTTCACAAATA
AAGCATTTTTTTCACTGCATTCTAGTTGTGGTTTGTCCAAACTCATCAATGTATCTTATCATGTCTGTAT
ACCGTCGACCTCTAGCTAGAGCTTGGCGTAATCATGGTCATAGCTGTTTCCTGTGTGAAATTGTTATCCG
CTCACAATTCCACACAACATACGAGCCGGAAGCATAAAGTGTAAAGCCTGGGGTGCCTAATGAGTGAGCT
AACTCACATTAATTGCGTTGCGCTCACTGCCCGCTTTCCAGTCGGGAAACCTGTCGTGCCAGCTGCATTA
ATGAATCGGCCAACGCGCGGGGAGAGGCGGTTTGCGTATTGGGCGCTCTTCCGCTTCCTCGCTCACTGAC
TCGCTGCGCTCGGTCGTTCGGCTGCGGCGAGCGGTATCAGCTCACTCAAAGGCGGTAATACGGTTATCCA
CAGAATCAGGGGATAACGCAGGAAAGAACATGTGAGCAAAAGGCCAGCAAAAGGCCAGGAACCGTAAAAA
GGCCGCGTTGCTGGCGTTTTTCCATAGGCTCCGCCCCCCTGACGAGCATCACAAAAATCGACGCTCAAGT
CAGAGGTGGCGAAACCCGACAGGACTATAAAGATACCAGGCGTTTCCCCCTGGAAGCTCCCTCGTGCGCT
CTCCTGTTCCGACCCTGCCGCTTACCGGATACCTGTCCGCCTTTCTCCCTTCGGGAAGCGTGGCGCTTTC
TCATAGCTCACGCTGTAGGTATCTCAGTTCGGTGTAGGTCGTTCGCTCCAAGCTGGGCTGTGTGCACGAA
CCCCCCGTTCAGCCCGACCGCTGCGCCTTATCCGGTAACTATCGTCTTGAGTCCAACCCGGTAAGACACG
ACTTATCGCCACTGGCAGCAGCCACTGGTAACAGGATTAGCAGAGCGAGGTATGTAGGCGGTGCTACAGA
GTTCTTGAAGTGGTGGCCTAACTACGGCTACACTAGAAGAACAGTATTTGGTATCTGCGCTCTGCTGAAG
CCAGTTACCTTCGGAAAAAGAGTTGGTAGCTCTTGATCCGGCAAACAAACCACCGCTGGTAGCGGTTTTT
TTGTTTGCAAGCAGCAGATTACGCGCAGAAAAAAAGGATCTCAAGAAGATCCTTTGATCTTTTCTACGGG
GTCTGACGCTCAGTGGAACGAAAACTCACGTTAAGGGATTTTGGTCATGAGATTATCAAAAAGGATCTTC
ACCTAGATCCTTTTAAATTAAAAATGAAGTTTTAAATCAATCTAAAGTATATATGAGTAAACTTGGTCTG
ACAGTTACCAATGCTTAATCAGTGAGGCACCTATCTCAGCGATCTGTCTATTTCGTTCATCCATAGTTGC
CTGACTCCCCGTCGTGTAGATAACTACGATACGGGAGGGCTTACCATCTGGCCCCAGTGCTGCAATGATA
CCGCGAGACCCACGCTCACCGGCTCCAGATTTATCAGCAATAAACCAGCCAGCCGGAAGGGCCGAGCGCA
GAAGTGGTCCTGCAACTTTATCCGCCTCCATCCAGTCTATTAATTGTTGCCGGGAAGCTAGAGTAAGTAG
TTCGCCAGTTAATAGTTTGCGCAACGTTGTTGCCATTGCTACAGGCATCGTGGTGTCACGCTCGTCGTTT
GGTATGGCTTCATTCAGCTCCGGTTCCCAACGATCAAGGCGAGTTACATGATCCCCCATGTTGTGCAAAA
AAGCGGTTAGCTCCTTCGGTCCTCCGATCGTTGTCAGAAGTAAGTTGGCCGCAGTGTTATCACTCATGGT
TATGGCAGCACTGCATAATTCTCTTACTGTCATGCCATCCGTAAGATGCTTTTCTGTGACTGGTGAGTAC
TCAACCAAGTCATTCTGAGAATAGTGTATGCGGCGACCGAGTTGCTCTTGCCCGGCGTCAATACGGGATA
ATACCGCGCCACATAGCAGAACTTTAAAAGTGCTCATCATTGGAAAACGTTCTTCGGGGCGAAAACTCTC
AAGGATCTTACCGCTGTTGAGATCCAGTTCGATGTAACCCACTCGTGCACCCAACTGATCTTCAGCATCT
TTTACTTTCACCAGCGTTTCTGGGTGAGCAAAAACAGGAAGGCAAAATGCCGCAAAAAAGGGAATAAGGG
CGACACGGAAATGTTGAATACTCATACTCTTCCTTTTTCAATATTATTGAAGCATTTATCAGGGTTATTG
TCTCATGAGCGGATACATATTTGAATGTATTTAGAAAAATAAACAAATAGGGGTTCCGCGCACATTTCCC
CGAAAAGTGCCACCTGACGTC
