>Addgene plasmid #42008 | pmyc-GFP-TNRC6A-(716-924) | addgene partial sequence | sequence record 59623 | EGFP-C 5'-CATGGTCCTGCTGGAGTTCGTG-3'
GACGAGCTGTACAAGTCCGGCGGCAAGCTTGGCTGGCTGGGGGGACCTATACCAGCCCCAGCAAAAGAAG
AAGAACCCACAGGCTGGGAGGAACCATCCCCAGAATCTATACGTCGCAAAATGGAGATTGATGATGGAAC
TTCAGCTTGGGGAGATCCAAGCAAATACAACTACAAAAATGTGAACATGTGGAACAAAAACGTCCCAAAT
GGCAACAGCCGTTCAGACCAGCAAGCACAGGTACATCAGCTGCTAACGCCTGCAAGTGCCATCTCAAACA
AAGAGGCAAGCAGTGGCTCTGGCTGGGGTGAGCCCTGGGGGGAGCCTTCTACTCCAGCCACAACTGTGGA
TAATGGTACTTCAGCATGGGGTAAGCCCATAGACAGTGGTCCCAGCTGGGGGGAACCCATTGCTGCGGCA
TCCAGCACATCCACGTGGGGCTCCAGCTCTGTTGGTCCACAAGCATTAAGCAAATCTGGGCCAAAATCTA
TGCAAGATGGCTGGTGTGGTGATGATATGCCATTGCCTGGAAATCGCCCCACTGGCTGGGAAGAGGAAGA
GGATGTGGAGATTGGAATGTGGAATAGTAATTCATCTCAAGAGCTTAACTCATCTTTAAATTGGCCACCA
TATACAAAGAAAATGTCATCGAAGGGTTAGTCTAGAGGGCCCGTTTAAACCCGCTGATCAGCCTCGACTG
TGCCTTCTAGTTGCCAGCCATCTGTTGTTTGCCCCTCCCCCGTGCCTTCCTTGACCCTGGAAGGTGCCAC
TCCCACTGTCCTTTCCTAATAAAATGAGGAAATTGCATCGCATTGTCTGAGTAGGTGTCATTCTATTCTG
GGGGGTGGGGTGGGGCAGGACAGCAAGGGGGAGGATTGGGAAGACAATAGCAGGCATGCTGGGGATGCGG
TGGGCTCTATGGCTTCTGAGGCGGAAAGAACCAGCTGGGGCTCTAGGGGGTATCCCCACGCGCCCTGTAG
CGGCGCATTA
