>Addgene plasmid #42008 | pmyc-GFP-TNRC6A-(716-924) | addgene partial sequence | sequence record 60002 | CMV-F 5'-CGCAAATGGGCGGTAGGCGTG-3'
AGCAGAGCTCTCTGGCTAACTAGAGAACCCACTGCTTACTGGCTTATCGAAATTAATACGACTCACTATA
GGGAGACCCAAGCTGGCTAGCCCACCATGGAACAAAAACTCATCTCAGAAGAGGATCTGTCCGGCGGCAT
GGTGAGCAAGGGCGAGGAGCTGTTCACCGGGGTGGTGCCCATCCTGGTCGAGCTGGACGGCGACGTAAAC
GGCCACAAGTTCAGCGTGTCCGGCGAGGGCGAGGGCGATGCCACCTACGGCAAGCTGACCCTGAAGTTCA
TCTGCACCACCGGCAAGCTGCCCGTGCCCTGGCCCACCCTCGTGACCACCCTGACCTACGGCGTGCAGTG
CTTCAGCCGCTACCCCGACCACATGAAGCAGCACGACTTCTTCAAGTCCGCCATGCCCGAAGGCTACGTC
CAGGAGCGCACCATCTTCTTCAAGGACGACGGCAACTACAAGACCCGCGCCGAGGTGAAGTTCGAGGGCG
ACACCCTGGTGAACCGCATCGAGCTGAAGGGCATCGACTTCAAGGAGGACGGCAACATCCTGGGGCACAA
GCTGGAGTACAACTACAACAGCCACAACGTCTATATCATGGCCGACAAGCAGAAGAACGGCATCAAGGTG
AACTTCAAGATCCGCCACAACATCGAGGACGGCAGCGTGCAGCTCGCCGACCACTACCAGCAGAACACCC
CCATCGGCGACGGCCCCGTGCTGCTGCCCGACAACCACTACCTGAGCACCCAGTCCGCCCTGAGCAAAGA
CCCCAACGAGAAGCGCGATCACATGGTCCTGCTGGAGTTCGTGACCGCCGCCGGGATCACTCTCGGCATG
GACGAGCTGTACAAGTCCGGCGGCAAGCTTGGCTGGCTGGGGGGACCTATACCAGCCCCAGCAAAAGAAG
AAGAACCCACAGGCTGGGAGGAA
